Addgene plasmid #181942: pPOTv6-blast-3Ty:HaloTag:3Ty
Purpose: Trypanosoma brucei PCR only tagging (pPOT) vector for endogenous gene tagging
Depositing lab: Samuel Dean. Depositing organization: University of Warwick. Publication: A comprehensive toolkit for protein localization and functional analysis in trypanosomatids. Paterou A, Saez Conde J, Tyc J, Sunter JD, Vaughan S, Gull K, Dean S. Open Biol. 2025 Apr;15(4):240361. doi: 10.1098/rsob.240361. Epub 2025 Apr 2. PubMed 40169015.
Backbone
  Vector backbone: pPOT
  Vector type: Unspecified
Growth in bacteria
  Bacterial resistance: Ampicillin, 100 μg/mL
  Growth temperature: 37°C
  Growth strain: NEB Stable
  Copy number: High Copy
Gene/Insert
  Gene/Insert name: HaloTag
  Species: Synthetic
  Promoter: read through
  Cloning method: Restriction Enzyme; 5′ cloning site HindIII (not destroyed); 3′ cloning site BamHI (not destroyed)
  Sequencing primers: 5′ cTATGGGTTCTGGTAGTG; 3′ cTTAACTACCCGATCCTG
Terms and licenses: Academic/Nonprofit Terms; Industry Terms: Not Available to Industry
Depositor comments: Please visit https://doi.org/10.1101/2023.04.21.537815 for bioRxiv preprint.
How to cite: pPOTv6-blast-3Ty:HaloTag:3Ty was a gift from Samuel Dean (Addgene plasmid # 181942 ; http://n2t.net/addgene:181942 ; RRID:Addgene_181942)
