[The description below was written by a language model from this plasmid's Addgene catalogue record and pLannotate feature annotations shown in this document.]
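Description:
pPOTv6-blast-3Ty:HaloTag:3Ty is a PCR-only tagging (pPOT) template plasmid for endogenous gene tagging in Trypanosoma brucei. It is not meant to be maintained or expressed as an episome in the parasite. Instead it serves as a template from which a tagging cassette is amplified with long primers carrying homology to the target locus, and the PCR product is then integrated into the genome. In E. coli the 5.9 kb plasmid is propagated at high copy from a ColE1/pUC-type origin and selected with ampicillin through the AmpR (β-lactamase) gene. The backbone also retains an f1 origin, lac promoter/operator and lacZα remnants, and flanking T7 and SP6 phage promoters typical of a general cloning vector.

The payload is HaloTag, annotated as a derivative of the bacterial haloalkane dehalogenase DhaA, which covalently binds chloroalkane ligands and so allows labelling of the fusion protein with fluorescent or affinity ligands. According to the construct name it is flanked on both sides by triple Ty epitope tags, although these were not picked up by the automated annotation. The tag was cloned between retained HindIII and BamHI sites, which suggests a modular slot for the tag. Two copies of the blasticidin S deaminase gene (bsd) sit either side of the tag. This arrangement is consistent with the pPOT design, in which one template can yield either an N-terminal amplicon (marker followed by tag) or a C-terminal amplicon (tag followed by marker), with blasticidin selection of transfectants. The promoter is recorded as "read through", meaning expression depends on transcription from the endogenous locus after integration. The intergenic RNA-processing sequences that would lie between these coding regions are not annotated in the record. The plasmid is used for protein localisation and functional analysis in trypanosomatids.
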