Features (pLannotate 1.2.2; 15 found; start..end, strand, type, name):
    171..560     +  CDS            bsd: BSD_ASPTE - Experimental evidence at protein level: Swiss-Prot protein existence level 1. Catalyzes the deamination of the cytosine moiety of the antibiotics blasticidin S, cytomycin and acetylblasticidin S. From Aspergillus terreus.
   1059..1937    +  CDS            dhaA: DHAA_PSEPV - Experimental evidence at protein level: Swiss-Prot protein existence level 1. Catalyzes hydrolytic cleavage of carbon-halogen bonds in halogenated aliphatic compounds, leading to the formation of the corresponding primary alcohols, halide ions and protons. Has a broad substrate specificity, as it is able to dehalogenate mono- and di- chlorinated and brominated alkanes (up to at least C10), and the two isomers of 1,3-dichloropropene to 3-chloroallyl alcohol; the highest activity was found with 1,2-dibromoethane, while no activity was observed with the analog 1,2-dichloroethane. Fro
   2455..2844    +  CDS            bsd: BSD_ASPTE - Experimental evidence at protein level: Swiss-Prot protein existence level 1. Catalyzes the deamination of the cytosine moiety of the antibiotics blasticidin S, cytomycin and acetylblasticidin S. From Aspergillus terreus.
   3040..3058    -  promoter       SP6 promoter: promoter for bacteriophage SP6 RNA polymerase
   3100..3116    -  protein_bind   lac operator: The lac repressor binds to the lac operator to inhibit transcription in E. coli. This inhibition can be relieved by adding lactose or isopropyl-β-D-thiogalactopyranoside (IPTG). lac repressor encoded by lacI
   3124..3154    -  promoter       lac promoter: promoter for the E. coli lac operon
   3169..3190    -  protein_bind   CAP binding site: CAP binding activates transcription in the presence of cAMP. E. coli catabolite activator protein
   3203..3295    -  CDS            lacI (fragment): lac repressor; lacI; The lac repressor binds to the lac operator to inhibit transcription in E. coli. This inhibition can be relieved by adding lactose or isopropyl-β-D-thiogalactopyranoside (IPTG).
   3478..4066    -  rep_origin     ori: high-copy-number ColE1/pMB1/pBR322/pUC origin of replication
   4237..5097    -  CDS            AmpR: β-lactamase; bla; confers resistance to ampicillin, carbenicillin, and related antibiotics
   5098..5202    -  promoter       AmpR promoter: bla
   5229..5279    +  misc_feature   bom (fragment): basis of mobility region from pBR322
   5280..5735    -  rep_origin     f1 ori (sequence partly withheld): f1 bacteriophage origin of replication; arrow indicates direction of (+) strand synthesis
   5739..5896    -  CDS            lacZα (fragment): LacZα fragment of β-galactosidase; lacZ fragment
   5899..2       +  promoter       T7 promoter (across the origin): promoter for bacteriophage T7 RNA polymerase
>Addgene plasmid #181942 | pPOTv6-blast-3Ty:HaloTag:3Ty | addgene full sequence | sequence record 355571 | Addgene NGS Result
GGGCGAATTGGGCCCGTATAATGCAGACCTGCTGCAAGCTAGGGGCACAGCAAGGTCTTCTGAAATTCAT
GTTTTTTTTTTTTTTACTCTGCATTGCAGTCTCCGCTCTTATTTAGTTTTGCTTTACGTAAGGTCTCGTT
GCTGCCATAAAATAAGCTCTAGTGGAATTCATGCCTTTGTCTCAAGAAGAATCCACCCTCATTGAAAGAG
CAACGGCTACAATCAACAGCATCCCCATCTCTGAAGACTACAGCGTCGCCAGCGCAGCTCTCTCTAGCGA
CGGCCGCATCTTCACTGGTGTCAATGTATATCATTTTACTGGGGGACCTTGTGCAGAACTCGTGGTGCTG
GGCACTGCTGCTGCTGCGGCAGCTGGCAACCTGACTTGTATCGTCGCGATCGGAAATGAGAACAGGGGCA
TCTTGAGCCCCTGCGGACGGTGCCGACAGGTGCTTCTCGACCTGCATCCTGGGATCAAAGCCATAGTGAA
GGACAGTGATGGACAGCCGACGGCAGTTGGGATTCGTGAATTGCTGCCCTCTGGTTATGTGTGGGAGGGC
TAACCATGGTGCCCATTTAGTTGGCCTTTCCCTTGTCTCGTGTCTTTTCCGTGGAAAGGTTCCCGGAGTA
ATCTGATGGCACAGCAGGGAGGTGCGCCTGCAGGTTGGTTAGGAAGGGGGGATGATGTAAAAGAAGAAAA
TGGGGGGATTCGAGCCCCACGCGTTGCTCAAGCTGTGTAGCGCAGGCGTTTCCTTACATATTTCTCTAAC
AGGCACGGAAGCCTAACAAATACACTTGGCTTATTTTTTTGCCCCCTCATGTCTTGTACAAATATTTGCG
ATAGCTTAGCTATCAGCCACATTAATCAAACAAGTATACCAACAAGCCCGAAAACAGAAACTCAACTGCA
ACGGGTACCTATGGGTTCTGGTAGTGGTTCCGGTTCCGGTTCTGAGGTACACACAAACCAGGACCCACTG
GACGGCTCCGAGGTGCATACCAATCAAGATCCGCTGGACGGCTCTGAAGTTCACACCAATCAAGATCCCT
TGGATAAGCTTGCTGAGATTGGTACGGGGTTTCCTTTTGACCCGCACTACGTTGAGGTGTTGGGTGAACG
TATGCATTATGTTGATGTTGGTCCCCGTGATGGTACGCCCGTGCTGTTTTTGCATGGTAACCCCACGTCA
AGCTATGTGTGGAGGAACATTATTCCCCACGTGGCACCTACTCATCGCTGTATTGCTCCAGACCTTATTG
GTATGGGTAAGTCAGATAAACCGGATCTTGGTTACTTCTTTGACGATCACGTGCGTTTTATGGATGCATT
TATTGAAGCGCTTGGCCTTGAAGAAGTTGTGTTAGTGATTCACGATTGGGGTTCTGCCTTGGGATTTCAT
TGGGCTAAACGTAATCCCGAAAGAGTTAAAGGTATTGCATTCATGGAGTTCATTCGTCCTATTCCTACGT
GGGATGAGTGGCCAGAGTTTGCGCGCGAGACGTTTCAAGCGTTTCGTACAACGGACGTGGGTCGTAAGCT
GATTATTGATCAAAATGTTTTTATTGAGGGTACGCTGCCGATGGGTGTTGTGCGTCCCCTGACTGAAGTG
GAGATGGATCACTACCGTGAGCCATTTTTAAATCCAGTGGACCGTGAGCCATTGTGGCGCTTCCCTAACG
AGCTGCCCATTGCTGGTGAACCGGCTAACATTGTGGCGCTTGTGGAGGAGTATATGGATTGGCTTCATCA
ATCACCCGTGCCTAAGTTGCTTTTTTGGGGTACGCCAGGTGTGCTTATTCCACCTGCTGAAGCAGCACGC
TTGGCTAAATCACTTCCAAACTGCAAAGCAGTTGATATTGGTCCGGGTCTGAACCTGTTGCAAGAAGATA
ATCCCGATCTTATTGGTTCCGAGATTGCCCGTTGGCTTTCGACACTTGAAATTTCTGGTGGATCCGAGGT
ACATACAAATCAGGACCCCCTCGATGGTAGTGAAGTCCATACAAATCAGGACCCGCTGGATGGCTCAGAG
GTTCATACGAACCAAGATCCTCTTGATGGATCAGGATCTGGATCAGGATCGGGTAGTTAAGAGCTCCGCT
GCGCTTAAATGTCTTTCATTATAATCAATGTATAACCTTTATGTAGTATTTCAATCTATGCCGCTGTGTA
CGTGCACTGCGGTGCCTATCCTTCGGCATTAGAGAGTCACTGTTTGTGTAGATCGTAGCTGCATGTCTGA
CATCTGGTTCATTAGTGCCGTTTTGAGTCTGCACTGTTGTGCAACTTGATATTCATCACTGCACACCAAC
CGTGTGTTTCCTCCTTTGGGTGCACCCTTTAATCCTTGTCTTCTCCTTTTTTGTCTCTTTCCCCCTCGAA
AAGGTGTCAAACTACTGCCGCATAAACTACGGTTATCCCAAATTTAAGAGAAAGCAATAAAGCATCAGCT
AGCCATGCCTTTGTCTCAAGAAGAATCCACCCTCATTGAAAGAGCAACGGCTACAATCAACAGCATCCCC
ATCTCTGAAGACTACAGCGTCGCCAGCGCAGCTCTCTCTAGCGACGGCCGCATCTTCACTGGTGTCAATG
TATATCATTTTACTGGGGGACCTTGTGCAGAACTCGTGGTGCTGGGCACTGCTGCTGCTGCGGCAGCTGG
CAACCTGACTTGTATCGTCGCGATCGGAAATGAGAACAGGGGCATCTTGAGCCCCTGCGGACGGTGCCGA
CAGGTGCTTCTCGATCTGCATCCTGGGATCAAAGCCATAGTGAAGGACAGTGATGGACAGCCGACGGCAG
TTGGGATTCGTGAATTGCTGCCCTCTGGTTATGTGTGGGAGGGCTAACTCGAGTGCCCATTTAGTTGGCT
TTTCCCTTGTCTCGTGTCTTTTCCGTGGAAAGGTTCCCGGAGTAATCTGATGGCACAGCAGGGAGGTGCG
CCTGCAGGTTGGTTAGGAAGGGGGGATGATGTAAAAGAAGAAAATGGGGGGATTCGAGCCCCGCACAGGT
CTCTCAAATTGGATGCATAGCTTGAGTATTCTATAGTGTCACCTAAATAGCTTGGCGTAATCATGGTCAT
AGCTGTTTCCTGTGTGAAATTGTTATCCGCTCACAATTCCACACAACATACGAGCCGGAAGCATAAAGTG
TAAAGCCTGGGGTGCCTAATGAGTGAGCTAACTCACATTAATTGCGTTGCGCTCACTGCCCGCTTTCCAG
TCGGGAAACCTGTCGTGCCAGCTGCATTAATGAATCGGCCAACGCGCGGGGAGAGGCGGTTTGCGTATTG
GGCGCTCTTCCGCTTCCTCGCTCACTGACTCGCTGCGCTCGGTCGTTCGGCTGCGGCGAGCGGTATCAGC
TCACTCAAAGGCGGTAATACGGTTATCCACAGAATCAGGGGATAACGCAGGAAAGAACATGTGAGCAAAA
GGCCAGCAAAAGGCCAGGAACCGTAAAAAGGCCGCGTTGCTGGCGTTTTTCCATAGGCTCCGCCCCCCTG
ACGAGCATCACAAAAATCGACGCTCAAGTCAGAGGTGGCGAAACCCGACAGGACTATAAAGATACCAGGC
GTTTCCCCCTGGAAGCTCCCTCGTGCGCTCTCCTGTTCCGACCCTGCCGCTTACCGGATACCTGTCCGCC
TTTCTCCCTTCGGGAAGCGTGGCGCTTTCTCATAGCTCACGCTGTAGGTATCTCAGTTCGGTGTAGGTCG
TTCGCTCCAAGCTGGGCTGTGTGCACGAACCCCCCGTTCAGCCCGACCGCTGCGCCTTATCCGGTAACTA
TCGTCTTGAGTCCAACCCGGTAAGACACGACTTATCGCCACTGGCAGCAGCCACTGGTAACAGGATTAGC
AGAGCGAGGTATGTAGGCGGTGCTACAGAGTTCTTGAAGTGGTGGCCTAACTACGGCTACACTAGAAGAA
CAGTATTTGGTATCTGCGCTCTGCTGAAGCCAGTTACCTTCGGAAAAAGAGTTGGTAGCTCTTGATCCGG
CAAACAAACCACCGCTGGTAGCGGTGGTTTTTTTGTTTGCAAGCAGCAGATTACGCGCAGAAAAAAAGGA
TCTCAAGAAGATCCTTTGATCTTTTCTACGGGGTCTGACGCTCAGTGGAACGAAAACTCACGTTAAGGGA
TTTTGGTCATGAGATTATCAAAAAGGATCTTCACCTAGATCCTTTTAAATTAAAAATGAAGTTTTAAATC
AATCTAAAGTATATATGAGTAAACTTGGTCTGACAGTTACCAATGCTTAATCAGTGAGGCACCTATCTCA
GCGATCTGTCTATTTCGTTCATCCATAGTTGCCTGACTCCCCGTCGTGTAGATAATTACGATACGGGAGG
GCTTACCATCTGGCCCCAGTGCTGCAATGATACCGCGAGACCCACGCTCACCGGCTCCAGATTTATCAGC
AATAAACCAGCCAGCCGGAAGGGCCGAGCGCAGAAGTGGTCCTGCAACTTTATCCGCCTCCATCCAGTCT
ATTAATTGTTGCCGGGAAGCTAGAGTAAGTAGTTCGCCAGTTAATAGTTTGCGCAACGTTGTTGCCATTG
CTACAGGCATCGTGGTGTCACGCTCGTCGTTTGGTATGGCTTCATTCAGCTCCGGTTCCCAACGATCAAG
GCGAGTTACATGATCCCCCATGTTGTGCAAAAAAGCGGTTAGCTCCTTCGGTCCTCCGATCGTTGTCAGA
AGTAAGTTGGCCGCAGTGTTATCACTCATGGTTATGGCAGCACTGCATAATTCTCTTACTGTCATGCCAT
CCGTAAGATGCTTTTCTGTGACTGGTGAGTACTCAACCAAGTCATTCTGAGAATAGTGTATGCGGCGACC
GAGTTGCTCTTGCCCGGCGTCAATACGGGATAATACCGCGCCACATAGCAGAACTTTAAAAGTGCTCATC
ATTGGAAAACGTTCTTCGGGGCGAAAACTCTCAAGGATCTTACCGCTGTTGAGATCCAGTTCGATGTAAC
CCACTCGTGCACCCAACTGATCTTCAGCATCTTTTACTTTCACCAGCGTTTCTGGGTGAGCAAAAACAGG
AAGGCAAAATGCCGCAAAAAAGGGAATAAGGGCGACACGGAAATGTTGAATACTCATACTCTTCCTTTTT
CAATATTATTGAAGCATTTATCAGGGTTATTGTCTCATGAGCGGATACATATTTGAATGTATTTAGAAAA
ATAAACAAATAGGGGTTCCGCGCACATTTCCCCGAAAAGTGCCACCTGATGCGGTGTGAAATACCGCACA
GATGCGTAAGGAGAAAATACCGCATCAGGAAATTGTAAGCGTTAATATTTTGTTAAAATTCGCGTTAAAT
TTTTGTTAAATCAGCTCATTTTTTAACCAATAGGCCGAAATCGGCAAAATCCCTTATAAATCAAAAGAAT
AGACCGAGATAGGGT
[37 nt withheld, positions 5406-5442]
AAAGAACGTGGACTCCAACGTCAAAGG
[49 nt withheld, positions 5470-5518]
T
[91 nt withheld, positions 5520-5610]
G
[98 nt withheld, positions 5612-5709]
ACTTAATGCGCCGCTACAGGGCGCGTCCATTCGCCATTCAGGCTGCGCAACTGTTGGGAAGGGCGATCGG
TGCGGGCCTCTTCGCTATTACGCCAGCTGGCGAAAGGGGGATGTGCTGCAAGGCGATTAAGTTGGGTAAC
GCCAGGGTTTTCCCAGTCACGACGTTGTAAAACGACGGCCAGTGAATTGTAATACGACTCACTATA
